>Addgene plasmid #185539 | CamKII-ADAM23-pHluorin | addgene full sequence | sequence record 369443 | Addgene NGS Result
TTTCCATAGGCTCCGCCCCCCTGACGAGCATCACAAAAATCGACGCTCAAGTCAGAGGTGGCGAAACCCG
ACAGGACTATAAAGATACCAGGCGTTTCCCCCTGGAAGCTCCCTCGTGCGCTCTCCTGTTCCGACCCTGC
CGCTTACCGGATACCTGTCCGCCTTTCTCCCTTCGGGAAGCGTGGCGCTTTCTCATAGCTCACGCTGTAG
GTATCTCAGTTCGGTGTAGGTCGTTCGCTCCAAGCTGGGCTGTGTGCACGAACCCCCCGTTCAGCCCGAC
CGCTGCGCCTTATCCGGTAACTATCGTCTTGAGTCCAACCCGGTAAGACACGACTTATCGCCACTGGCAG
CAGCCACTGGTAACAGGATTAGCAGAGCGAGGTATGTAGGCGGTGCTACAGAGTTCTTGAAGTGGTGGCC
TAACTACGGCTACACTAGAAGAACAGTATTTGGTATCTGCGCTCTGCTGAAGCCAGTTACCTTCGGAAAA
AGAGTTGGTAGCTCTTGATCCGGCAAACAAACCACCGCTGGTAGCGGTGGTTTTTTTGTTTGCAAGCAGC
AGATTACGCGCAGAAAAAAAGGATCTCAAGAAGATCCTTTGATCTTTTCTACGGGGTCTGACGCTCAGTG
GAACGAAAACTCACGTTAAGGGATTTTGGTCATGAGATTATCAAAAAGGATCTTCACCTAGATCCTTTTA
AATTAAAAATGAAGTTTTAAATCAATCTAAAGTATATATGAGTAAACTTGGTCTGACAGTTACCAATGCT
TAATCAGTGAGGCACCTATCTCAGCGATCTGTCTATTTCGTTCATCCATAGTTGCCTGACTCCCCGTCGT
GTAGATAACTACGATACGGGAGGGCTTACCATCTGGCCCCAGTGCTGCAATGATACCGCGAGACCCACGC
TCACCGGCTCCAGATTTATCAGCAATAAACCAGCCAGCCGGAAGGGCCGAGCGCAGAAGTGGTCCTGCAA
CTTTATCCGCCTCCATCCAGTCTATTAATTGTTGCCGGGAAGCTAGAGTAAGTAGTTCGCCAGTTAATAG
TTTGCGCAACGTTGTTGCCATTGCTACAGGCATCGTGGTGTCACGCTCGTCGTTTGGTATGGCTTCATTC
AGCTCCGGTTCCCAACGATCAAGGCGAGTTACATGATCCCCCATGTTGTGCAAAAAAGCGGTTAGCTCCT
TCGGTCCTCCGATCGTTGTCAGAAGTAAGTTGGCCGCAGTGTTATCACTCATGGTTATGGCAGCACTGCA
TAATTCTCTTACTGTCATGCCATCCGTAAGATGCTTTTCTGTGACTGGTGAGTACTCAACCAAGTCATTC
TGAGAATAGTGTATGCGGCGACCGAGTTGCTCTTGCCCGGCGTCAATACGGGATAATACCGCGCCACATA
GCAGAACTTTAAAAGTGCTCATCATTGGAAAACGTTCTTCGGGGCGAAAACTCTCAAGGATCTTACCGCT
GTTGAGATCCAGTTCGATGTAACCCACTCGTGCACCCAACTGATCTTCAGCATCTTTTACTTTCACCAGC
GTTTCTGGGTGAGCAAAAACAGGAAGGCAAAATGCCGCAAAAAAGGGAATAAGGGCGACACGGAAATGTT
GAATACTCATACTCTTCCTTTTTCAATATTATTGAAGCATTTATCAGGGTTATTGTCTCATGAGCGGATA
CATATTTGAATGTATTTAGAAAAATAAACAAATAGGGGTTCCGCGCACATTTCCCCGAAAAGTGCCACCT
GACGTCGACGGATCGGGAGATCTCCCGATCCCCTATGGTGCACTCTCAGTACAATCTGCTCTGATGCCGC
ATAGTTAAGCCAGTATCTGCTCCCTGCTTGTGTGTTGGAGGTCGCTGAGTAGTGCGCGAGCAAAATTTAA
GCTACAACAAGGCAAGGCTTGACCGACAATTGCATGAAGAATCTGCTTAGGGTTAGGCGTTTTGCGCTGC
TTCGCGATGTACGGGCCAGATATACGCGTTGACATTGATTATTGACTAGTTATTAATAGTAATCAATTAC
GGGGTCATTAGTTCATAGCCCATATATGGAGTTCCGCGTTACATAACTTACGGTAAATGGCCCGCCTGGC
TGACCGCCCAACGACCCCCGCCCATTGACGTCAATAATGACGTATGTTCCCATAGTAACGCCAATAGGGA
CTTTCCATTGACGTCAATGGGTGGAGTATTTACGGTAAACTGCCCACTTGGCAGTACATCAAGTGTATCA
TATGCCAAGTACGCCCCCTATTGACGTCAATGACGGTAAATGGCCCGCCTGGCATTATGCCCAGTACATG
ACCTTATGGGACTTTCCTACTTGGCAGTACATCTACGTATTAGTCATCGCTATTACCATGGTGATGCGGT
TTTGGCAGTACATCAATGGGCGTGGATAGCGGTTTGACTCACGGGGATTTCCAAGTCTCCACCCCATTGA
CGTCAATGGGAGTTTGTTTTGGCACCAAAATCAACGGGACTTTCCAAAATGTCGTAACAACTCCGCCCCA
TTGACGCAAATGGGCGGTAGGCGTGTACGGTGGGAGGTCTATATAAGCAGCGCGTTTTGCCTGTACTGGG
TCTCTCTGGTTAGACCAGATCTGAGCCTGGGAGCTCTCTGGCTAACTAGGGAACCCACTGCTTAAGCCTC
AATAAAGCTTGCCTTGAGTGCTTCAAGTAGTGTGTGCCCGTCTGTTGTGTGACTCTGGTAACTAGAGATC
CCTCAGACCCTTTTAGTCAGTGTGGAAAATCTCTAGCAGTGGCGCCCGAACAGGGACTTGAAAGCGAAAG
GGAAACCAGAGGAGCTCTCTCGACGCAGGACTCGGCTTGCTGAAGCGCGCACGGCAAGAGGCGAGGGGCG
GCGACTGGTGAGTACGCCAAAAATTTTGACTAGCGGAGGCTAGAAGGAGAGAGATGGGTGCGAGAGCGTC
AGTATTAAGCGGGGGAGAATTAGATCGCGATGGGAAAAAATTCGGTTAAGGCCAGGGGGAAAGAAAAAAT
ATAAATTAAAACATATAGTATGGGCAAGCAGGGAGCTAGAACGATTCGCAGTTAATCCTGGCCTGTTAGA
AACATCAGAAGGCTGTAGACAAATACTGGGACAGCTACAACCATCCCTTCAGACAGGATCAGAAGAACTT
AGATCATTATATAATACAGTAGCAACCCTCTATTGTGTGCATCAAAGGATAGAGATAAAAGACACCAAGG
AAGCTTTAGACAAGATAGAGGAAGAGCAAAACAAAAGTAAGACCACCGCACAGCAAGCGGCCGCTGATCT
TCAGACCTGGAGGAGGAGATATGAGGGACAATTGGAGAAGTGAATTATATAAATATAAAGTAGTAAAAAT
TGAACCATTAGGAGTAGCACCCACCAAGGCAAAGAGAAGAGTGGTGCAGAGAGAAAAAAGAGCAGTGGGA
ATAGGAGCTTTGTTCCTTGGGTTCTTGGGAGCAGCAGGAAGCACTATGGGCGCAGCGTCAATGACGCTGA
CGGTACAGGCCAGACAATTATTGTCTGGTATAGTGCAGCAGCAGAACAATTTGCTGAGGGCTATTGAGGC
GCAACAGCATCTGTTGCAACTCACAGTCTGGGGCATCAAGCAGCTCCAGGCAAGAATCCTGGCTGTGGAA
AGATACCTAAAGGATCAACAGCTCCTGGGGATTTGGGGTTGCTCTGGAAAACTCATTTGCACCACTGCTG
TGCCTTGGAATGCTAGTTGGAGTAATAAATCTCTGGAACAGATTTGGAATCACACGACCTGGATGGAGTG
GGACAGAGAAATTAACAATTACACAAGCTTAATACACTCCTTAATTGAAGAATCGCAAAACCAGCAAGAA
AAGAATGAACAAGAATTATTGGAATTAGATAAATGGGCAAGTTTGTGGAATTGGTTTAACATAACAAATT
GGCTGTGGTATATAAAATTATTCATAATGATAGTAGGAGGCTTGGTAGGTTTAAGAATAGTTTTTGCTGT
ACTTTCTATAGTGAATAGAGTTAGGCAGGGATATTCACCATTATCGTTTCAGACCCACCTCCCAACCCCG
AGGGGACCCGACAGGCCCGAAGGAATAGAAGAAGAAGGTGGAGAGAGAGACAGAGACAGATCCATTCGAT
TAGTGAACGGATCGGCACTGCGTGCGCCAATTCTGCAGACAAATGGCAGTATTCATCCACAATTTTAAAA
GAAAAGGGGGGATTGGGGGGTACAGTGCAGGGGAAAGAATAGTAGACATAATAGCAACAGACATACAAAC
TAAAGAATTACAAAAACAAATTACAAAAATTCAAAATTTTCGGGTTTATTACAGGGACAGCAGAGATCCA
GTTTGGTTAATTAACATTATGGCCTTAGGTCACTTCATCTCCATGGGGTTCTTCTTCTGATTTTCTAGAA
AATGAGATGGGGGTGCAGAGAGCTTCCTCAGTGACCTGCCCAGGGTCACATCAGAAATGTCAGAGCTAGA
ACTTGAACTCAGATTACTAATCTTAAATTCCATGCCTTGGGGGCATGCAAGTACGATATACAGAAGGAGT
GAACTCATTAGGGCAGATGACCAATGAGTTTAGGAAAGAAGAGTCCAGGGCAGGGTACATCTACACCACC
CGCCCAGCCCTGGGTGAGTCCAGCCACGTTCACCTCATTATAGTTGCCTCTCTCCAGTCCTACCTTGACG
GGAAGCACAAGCAGAAACTGGGACAGGAGCCCCAGGAGACCAAATCTTCATGGTCCCTCTGGGAGGATGG
GTGGGGAGAGCTGTGGCAGAGGCCTCAGGAGGGGCCCTGCTGCTCAGTGGTGACAGATAGGGGTGAGAAA
GCAGACAGAGTCATTCCGTCAGCATTCTGGGTCTGTTTGGTACTTCTTCTCACGCTAAGGTGGCGGTGTG
ATATGCACAATGGCTAAAAAGCAGGGAGAGCTGGAAAGAAACAAGGACAGAGACAGAGGCCAAGTCAACC
AGACCAATTCCCAGAGGAAGCAAAGAAACCATTACAGAGACTACAAGGGGGAAGGGAAGGAGAGATGAAT
TAGCTTCCCCTGTAAACCTTAGAACCCAGCTGTTGCCAGGGCAACGGGGCAATACCTGTCTCTTCAGAGG
AGATGAAGTTGCCAGGGTAACTACATCCTGTCTTTCTCAAGGACCATCCCAGAATGTGGCACCCACTAGC
CGTTACCATAGCAACTGCCTCTTTGCCCCACTTAATCCCATCCCGTCTGTTAAAAGGGCCCTATAGTTGG
AGGTGGGGGAGGTAGGAAGAGCGATGATCACTTGTGGACTAAGTTTGTTCGCATCCCCTTCTCCAACCCC
CTCAGTACATCACCCTGGGGGAACAGGGTCCACTTGCTCCTGGGCCCACACAGTCCTGCAGTATTGTGTA
TATAAGGCCAGGGCAAAGAGGAGCAGGTTTTAAAGTGAAAGGCAGGCAGGTGTTGGGGAGGCAGTTACCG
GGGCAACGGGAACAGGGCGTTTCGGAGGTGGTTGCCATGGGGACCTGGATGCTGACGAAGGCTCGCGAGG
CTGTGAGCAGCCACAGTGCCCTGCTCAGAAGCCCCAAGCTCGTCAGTCAAGCCGGTTCTCCGTTTGCACT
CAGGAGCACGGGCAGGCGAGTGGCCCCTAGTTCTGGGGGCAGCGGGGGATCCGCCACCATGAAGCCTCCA
GGCAGCTCTAGTAGAAGGCCTCCTCTGACCGGCTGTTCTCTGCCTGGTGCTAGTAGAGGCCCTGGCAGAT
GTCCTGCTGGACCTGTTCCTGCTAGAGCCCCTCCATGTAGACTGCTGCTGGTTCTGCTGCTGTTGCCAGC
GCTAGCCGCCTCTGGATCTAAGGGCGAAGAACTGTTCACCGGCGTGGTGCCCATTCTGGTGGAACTGGAT
GGGGACGTGAACGGCCACAAGTTCTCCGTTTCTGGCGAAGGCGAAGGGGACGCCACATACGGAAAGCTGA
CCCTGAAGTTCATCTGCACCACCGGCAAGCTGCCTGTGCCTTGGCCTACACTGGTCACCACACTGACATA
CGGCGTGCAGTGCTTCAGCAGATACCCCGACCATATGAAGAGGCACGACTTCTTCAAGAGCGCCATGCCT
GAGGGCTACGTGCAAGAGAGGACCATCTTCTTTAAGGACGACGGCAACTACAAGACCAGGGCCGAAGTGA
AGTTCGAGGGCGACACCCTGGTCAACAGGATCGAGCTGAAGGGAATCGACTTCAAAGAGGACGGCAACAT
CCTGGGACACAAGTTGGAGTACAACTACAACGATCACCAGGTGTACATCATGGCCGACAAGCAGAAGAAC
GGCATCAAGGCCAACTTCAAGATCCGGCACAACATCGAGGACGGCGGAGTGCAGCTGGCTGATCACTACC
AGCAGAACACCCCTATCGGCGACGGACCTGTGCTGCTGCCTGATAACCACTACCTGTTCACCACCAGCAC
ACTGAGCAAGGACCCCAACGAGAAGAGGGACCACATGGTGCTGCTGGAATTTGTGACCGCCGCTGGCATC
ACACACGGCATGGATGAGCTCTACAAGAGCGGCTCTACTAGTGGCGGAAGCGGAGGAACCGGTAGCAGAC
CTAGAGCCCGGGGGGCTGCTGCTTTGTCTGCTCTGCATTGGAACGAGACAGCCGAGAACTCTCCTGGCGT
GGTGGCCGACGAAGATTCTACCCTGCAGCAGAATGGCAGCAGAAACACCAGCTACAGCAGCGCCGTGCAG
AAAGAGATCACCCTGCCTAGCAGGCTGGTGTACTACATCAACCAGGACAGCGAGAGCCCCTACCACGTGC
TGGATACAAAGGCCAGGCACCAGCAAAAGCACAACAAGGCCGTGCATCTGGCCCAGGCCAGCTTTCAGAT
CGAGGCCTTCGGCAGCAAGTTCATCCTGGATCTGATCCTGAACAACGGCCTGCTGAGCAGCGACTACGTG
GAAATCCACTACGAGGACGGAAAGCAGATGTACAGCAAAGGCGGCGAGCACTGCTACTACCACGGCTCTA
TCAGAGGCGTGAAGGACAGCAGAGTGGCCCTGTCTACATGCAACGGACTGCACGGCATGTTCGAGGACGA
TACCTTCGTGTACATGATCGAGCCCCTGGAACTGACCCACGACGAGAAGTCTACAGGCAGGCCCCACATC
ATCCAGAAAACCCTGGCCGGACAGTACAGCAAGCAGATGAAGAACCTGAGCACCGACGGCAGCGATCAGT
GGCCTCTGTTGCCTGAACTGCAATGGCTGAGAAGGCGGAAGAGGGCTGTGAACCCTTCTAGGGGCGTGTT
CGAAGAGATGAAGTACTTGGAGCTGATGATCGTCAACGACCACAAGACCTACAAGAAGCACAGAAGCTCT
CACGCCCACACCAACAACTTCGCCAAGAGCGTGGTCAACCTGGTGGACAGCATCTACAAAGAGCAGCTGA
ACACCAGAGTGGTGCTGGTCGCCGTGGAAACCTGGACAGAGAAGGACCAGATCGACATCACAATCAACCC
CGTGCAGATGCTGCATGAGTTCAGCAAGTACAGGCAGAGGATCAAGCAGCACGCCGACGCTGTGCACCTG
ATCTCCAGAGTGACCTTCCACTACAAGAGGTCCAGCCTGAGCTACTTCGGCGGCGTGTGTAGCAGAGTGA
AAGGCGTGGGAGTGAACGAGTACGGCCTGCCTATGGCTGTGGCTCAGGTGCTGTCTCAGAGCCTGGCTCA
GAACCTGGGAATCCAGTGGGAGCCCAGCTCCAGAAAGCCTAAGTGCGAGTGCATCGAGAGCTGGGGCGGC
TGCATCATGGAAGAAACAGGCGTGTCCCACAGCCGGAAGTTCTCCAAGTGCTCCATCCTGGAATACCGGG
ACTTCCTGCAAAGAGGCGGCGGAGCCTGTCTGTTCAACAGGCCTACAAAGCTGTTCGAGCCCACCGAGTG
TGGCAACGGATATGTGGAAGCCGGCGAGGAATGCGACTGTGGCTTTCACGTGGAATGCTACGGCGTGTGC
TGCAAGAAGTGCAGCCTGTCTAACGGCGCCCACTGTTCTGACGGCCCTTGCTGTAACAACACCTCCTGCC
TGTTCCAGAGCAGGGGCTACGAGTGTAGGGACGCCGTGAACTCTTGCGACATCACCGAGTACTGTACCGG
CGACTCTGGCCAGTGTCCTCCTAACCTGCACAAGCAGGACGGCTACGCCTGCAACCAGAACCAGGGCAGA
TGTTACAACGGCGAGTGCAAGACCAGAGACAACCAGTGCCAGTACATCTGGGGCACCAAGGCCTCTGGCT
CCGACAAGTTCTGCTACGAGAAGCTGAATACCGAGGGCACCGAGAAGGGCAACTGTGGCAAGGATGGCGA
CAGATGGATTCAGTGCTCCAAGCACGACGTGTTCTGCGGCTTCCTGCTGTGTACCAACCTGACCAGGGCT
CCTAGAATCGGACAGCTGCAGGGCGAGATCATCCCCACCAGCTTTTACCACCAAGGCAGAGTGATCGACT
GCTCTGGCGCTCACGTGGTCCTGGACGACGATACAGATGTGGGCTACGTCGAGGATGGCACCCCTTGTGG
CCCTAGCATGATGTGTCTGGACAGAAAGTGCCTGCAGATTCAGGCCCTGAATATGAGCAGCTGCCCTCTG
GATAGCAAGGGCAAAGTGTGCTCTGGCCATGGCGTGTGTTCCAACGAGGCCACCTGTATCTGCGACTTCA
CATGGGCCGGCACCGACTGTAGCATCAGAGATCCTGTGCGGAACCCCAATCCTCCTAAGGACGAGGGACC
CAAAGTGAACATGGCCACCTCCAGACTGATCGGAGCCGTGGCTGGAACAGTGCTGGCTCTGGGAGTGATC
TTCGGCGGTACAGGATGGGGCATCGAGAACGTGAAGAAGAGAAGATTCGACCCCACTCAGCAGGGACCCA
TCTGAGATATCGAATTCGATATCAAGCTTATCGATAATCAACCTCTGGATTACAAAATTTGTGAAAGATT
GACTGGTATTCTTAACTATGTTGCTCCTTTTACGCTATGTGGATACGCTGCTTTAATGCCTTTGTATCAT
GCTATTGCTTCCCGTATGGCTTTCATTTTCTCCTCCTTGTATAAATCCTGGTTGCTGTCTCTTTATGAGG
AGTTGTGGCCCGTTGTCAGGCAACGTGGCGTGGTGTGCACTGTGTTTGCTGACGCAACCCCCACTGGTTG
GGGCATTGCCACCACCTGTCAGCTCCTTTCCGGGACTTTCGCTTTCCCCCTCCCTATTGCCACGGCGGAA
CTCATCGCCGCCTGCCTTGCCCGCTGCTGGACAGGGGCTCGGCTGTTGGGCACTGACAATTCCGTGGTGT
TGTCGGGGAAATCATCGTCCTTTCCTTGGCTGCTCGCCTGTGTTGCCACCTGGATTCTGCGCGGGACGTC
CTTCTGCTACGTCCCTTCGGCCCTCAATCCAGCGGACCTTCCTTCCCGCGGCCTGCTGCCGGCTCTGCGG
CCTCTTCCGCGTCTTCGCCTTCGCCCTCAGACGAGTCGGATCTCCCTTTGGGCCGCCTCCCCGCATCGAT
ACCGTCGACCTCGAGACCTAGAAAAACATGGAGCAATCACAAGTAGCAATACAGCAGCTACCAATGCTGA
TTGTGCCTGGCTAGAAGCACAAGAGGAGGAGGAGGTGGGTTTTCCAGTCACACCTCAGGTACCTTTAAGA
CCAATGACTTACAAGGCAGCTGTAGATCTTAGCCACTTTTTAAAAGAAAAGGGGGGACTGGAAGGGCTAA
TTCACTCCCAACGAAGACAAGATATCCTTGATCTGTGGATCTACCACACACAAGGCTACTTCCCTGATTG
GCAGAACTACACACCAGGGCCAGGGATCAGATATCCACTGACCTTTGGATGGTGCTACAAGCTAGTACCA
GTTGAGCAAGAGAAGGTAGAAGAAGCCAATGAAGGAGAGAACACCCGCTTGTTACACCCTGTGAGCCTGC
ATGGGATGGATGACCCGGAGAGAGAAGTATTAGAGTGGAGGTTTGACAGCCGCCTAGCATTTCATCACAT
GGCCCGAGAGCTGCATCCGGACTGTACTGGGTCTCTCTGGTTAGACCAGATCTGAGCCTGGGAGCTCTCT
GGCTAACTAGGGAACCCACTGCTTAAGCCTCAATAAAGCTTGCCTTGAGTGCTTCAAGTAGTGTGTGCCC
GTCTGTTGTGTGACTCTGGTAACTAGAGATCCCTCAGACCCTTTTAGTCAGTGTGGAAAATCTCTAGCAG
GGCCCGTTTAAACCCGCTGATCAGCCTCGACTGTGCCTTCTAGTTGCCAGCCATCTGTTGTTTGCCCCTC
CCCCGTGCCTTCCTTGACCCTGGAAGGTGCCACTCCCACTGTCCTTTCCTAATAAAATGAGGAAATTGCA
TCGCATTGTCTGAGTAGGTGTCATTCTATTCTGGGGGGTGGGGTGGGGCAGGACAGCAAGGGGGAGGATT
GGGAAGACAATAGCAGGCATGCTGGGGATGCGGTGGGCTCTATGGCTTCTGAGGCGGAAAGAACCAGCTG
GGGCTCTAGGGGGTATCCCC
[124 nt withheld, positions 10521-10644]
C
[91 nt withheld, positions 10646-10736]
A
[49 nt withheld, positions 10738-10786]
CCTTTGACGTTGGAGTCCACGTTCTTT
[37 nt withheld, positions 10814-10850]
ACCCTATCTCGGTCTATTCTTTTGATTTATAAGGGATTTTGCCGATTTCGGCCTATTGGTTAAAAAATGA
GCTGATTTAACAAAAATTTAACGCGAATTAATTCTGTGGAATGTGTGTCAGTTAGGGTGTGGAAAGTCCC
CAGGCTCCCCAGCAGGCAGAAGTATGCAAAGCATGCATCTCAATTAGTCAGCAACCAGGTGTGGAAAGTC
CCCAGGCTCCCCAGCAGGCAGAAGTATGCAAAGCATGCATCTCAATTAGTCAGCAACCATAGTCCCGCCC
CTAACTCCGCCCATCCCGCCCCTAACTCCGCCCAGTTCCGCCCATTCTCCGCCCCATGGCTGACTAATTT
TTTTTATTTATGCAGAGGCCGAGGCCGCCTCTGCCTCTGAGCTATTCCAGAAGTAGTGAGGAGGCTTTTT
TGGAGGCCTAGGCTTTTGCAAAAAGCTCCCGGGAGCTTGTATATCCATTTTCGGATCTGATCAGCACGTG
TTGACAATTAATCATCGGCATAGTATATCGGCATAGTATAATACGACAAGGTGAGGAACTAAACCATGGC
CAAGTTGACCAGTGCCGTTCCGGTGCTCACCGCGCGCGACGTCGCCGGAGCGGTCGAGTTCTGGACCGAC
CGGCTCGGGTTCTCCCGGGACTTCGTGGAGGACGACTTCGCCGGTGTGGTCCGGGACGACGTGACCCTGT
TCATCAGCGCGGTCCAGGACCAGGTGGTGCCGGACAACACCCTGGCCTGGGTGTGGGTGCGCGGCCTGGA
CGAGCTGTACGCCGAGTGGTCGGAGGTCGTGTCCACGAACTTCCGGGACGCCTCCGGGCCGGCCATGACC
GAGATCGGCGAGCAGCCGTGGGGGCGGGAGTTCGCCCTGCGCGACCCGGCCGGCAACTGCGTGCACTTCG
TGGCCGAGGAGCAGGACTGACACGTGCTACGAGATTTCGATTCCACCGCCGCCTTCTATGAAAGGTTGGG
CTTCGGAATCGTTTTCCGGGACGCCGGCTGGATGATCCTCCAGCGCGGGGATCTCATGCTGGAGTTCTTC
GCCCACCCCAACTTGTTTATTGCAGCTTATAATGGTTACAAATAAAGCAATAGCATCACAAATTTCACAA
ATAAAGCATTTTTTTCACTGCATTCTAGTTGTGGTTTGTCCAAACTCATCAATGTATCTTATCATGTCTG
TATACCGTCGACCTCTAGCTAGAGCTTGGCGTAATCATGGTCATAGCTGTTTCCTGTGTGAAATTGTTAT
CCGCTCACAATTCCACACAACATACGAGCCGGAAGCATAAAGTGTAAAGCCTGGGGTGCCTAATGAGTGA
GCTAACTCACATTAATTGCGTTGCGCTCACTGCCCGCTTTCCAGTCGGGAAACCTGTCGTGCCAGCTGCA
TTAATGAATCGGCCAACGCGCGGGGAGAGGCGGTTTGCGTATTGGGCGCTCTTCCGCTTCCTCGCTCACT
GACTCGCTGCGCTCGGTCGTTCGGCTGCGGCGAGCGGTATCAGCTCACTCAAAGGCGGTAATACGGTTAT
CCACAGAATCAGGGGATAACGCAGGAAAGAACATGTGAGCAAAAGGCCAGCAAAAGGCCAGGAACCGTAA
AAAGGCCGCGTTGCTGGCGTT
Features (pLannotate 1.2.2; 33 found; start..end, strand, type, name):
      1..589     -  rep_origin     ori: high-copy-number ColE1/pMB1/pBR322/pUC origin of replication
    760..1620    -  CDS            AmpR: β-lactamase; bla; confers resistance to ampicillin, carbenicillin, and related antibiotics
   1621..1725    -  promoter       AmpR promoter: bla
   1784..1836    -  misc_feature   bom (fragment): basis of mobility region from pBR322
   1991..2370    +  enhancer       CMV enhancer: human cytomegalovirus immediate early enhancer
   2371..2570    +  promoter       CMV promoter: human cytomegalovirus (CMV) immediate early promoter
   2588..2768    +  LTR            5' LTR (truncated): truncated 5' long terminal repeat (LTR) from HIV-1
   2815..2940    +  misc_feature   HIV-1 Ψ: packaging signal of human immunodeficiency virus type 1
   2924..3287    +  CDS            HIV-1 gag (fragment): gag protein from human immunodeficiency virus 1; gag
   3433..3666    +  misc_feature   RRE: The Rev response element (RRE) of HIV-1 allows for Rev-dependent mRNA export from the nucleus to the cytoplasm.
   4043..4143    +  CDS            Rev (fragment): human immunodeficiency virus 1 (HIV-1) Rev protein; rev; enhances nuclear export of unspliced and incompletely spliced viral mRNAs
   4193..4310    +  misc_feature   cPPT/CTS: central polypurine tract and central termination sequence of HIV-1
   4355..5643    +  promoter       CaMKII promoter: promoter for the mouse calcium/calmodulin-dependent kinase II α subunit
   5659..5823    +  CDS            ADAM23 (fragment): ADA23_HUMAN - Also known as MDC3. Experimental evidence at protein level: Swiss-Prot protein existence level 1. May play a role in cell-cell and cell-matrix interactions. This is a non-catalytic metalloprotease-like protein. From Homo sapiens (Human).
   5827..6537    +  CDS            pHluorin, ecliptic: pHluorin, ecliptic is a multistate long stokes shift fluorescent protein published in 1998, derived from Aequorea victoria.
   6574..8892    +  CDS            ADAM23 (fragment): ADA23_HUMAN - Also known as MDC3. Experimental evidence at protein level: Swiss-Prot protein existence level 1. May play a role in cell-cell and cell-matrix interactions. This is a non-catalytic metalloprotease-like protein. From Homo sapiens (Human).
   8902..8926    +  misc_feature   MCS (fragment): pBluescript multiple cloning site
   8926..9514    +  misc_feature   WPRE: woodchuck hepatitis virus posttranscriptional regulatory element
   9451..10032   +  CDS            nef (fragment): NEF_HV1H2 - Experimental evidence at protein level: Swiss-Prot protein existence level 1. Extracellular Nef protein targets CD4(+) T-lymphocytes for apoptosis by interacting with CXCR4 surface receptors. From Human immunodeficiency virus type 1 group M subtype B (isolate HXB2) (HIV-1).
  10039..10219   +  LTR            5' LTR (truncated): truncated 5' long terminal repeat (LTR) from HIV-1
  10251..10475   +  polyA_signal   bGH poly(A) signal: bovine growth hormone polyadenylation signal
  10479..10500   +  promoter       SV40 promoter (fragment): SV40 enhancer and early promoter
  10521..10949   +  rep_origin     f1 ori (sequence partly withheld): f1 bacteriophage origin of replication; arrow indicates direction of (+) strand synthesis
  10963..11292   +  promoter       SV40 promoter: SV40 enhancer and early promoter
  11340..11387   +  promoter       EM7 promoter: synthetic bacterial promoter&nbsp
  11406..11780   +  CDS            BleoR: antibiotic-binding protein; Sh ble from Streptoalloteichus hindustanus; confers resistance to bleomycin, phleomycin, and Zeocin™
  11790..11915   +  CDS            ble (fragment): BLE_KLEPN - Experimental evidence at protein level: Swiss-Prot protein existence level 1. Binding protein with a strong affinity to the bleomycin family of antibiotics. Binds to CL990; an antimitotic-antibiotic compound. From Klebsiella pneumoniae.
  11910..12031   +  polyA_signal   SV40 poly(A) signal: SV40 polyadenylation signal
  12102..12124   -  protein_bind   lac operator (fragment): The lac repressor binds to the lac operator to inhibit transcription in E. coli. This inhibition can be relieved by adding lactose or isopropyl-β-D-thiogalactopyranoside (IPTG). lac repressor encoded by lacI
  12128..12158   -  promoter       lac promoter: promoter for the E. coli lac operon
  12173..12194   -  protein_bind   CAP binding site: CAP binding activates transcription in the presence of cAMP. E. coli catabolite activator protein
  12207..12299   -  CDS            lacI (fragment): lac repressor; lacI; The lac repressor binds to the lac operator to inhibit transcription in E. coli. This inhibition can be relieved by adding lactose or isopropyl-β-D-thiogalactopyranoside (IPTG).
  12301..12434   -  rep_origin     RSF ori (fragment): Plasmids containing the RSF 1030 origin of replication can be propagated in E. coli cells that contain additional plasmids with compatible origins.
