[The description below was written by a language model from this plasmid's Addgene catalogue record and pLannotate feature annotations shown in this document.]
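Description:
CamKII-ADAM23-pHluorin is a roughly 12.5 kb HIV-1-based lentiviral transfer plasmid that also serves as a mammalian expression vector. It drives neuronal expression of rat ADAM23 fused to the pH-sensitive GFP variant pHluorin. In bacteria it is maintained through a high-copy ColE1/pUC-type origin and selected with ampicillin via β-lactamase; an f1 origin is also present. The viral portion has a third-generation-style layout. A CMV enhancer/promoter sits upstream of a truncated 5' LTR to drive genomic RNA production in packaging cells. It is followed by the Ψ packaging signal with a gag fragment, the Rev response element for Rev-dependent nuclear export, and the cPPT/CTS. A WPRE downstream of the insert enhances transcript expression, and the unit ends with a truncated 3' LTR and a bGH polyadenylation signal. Outside the LTRs, an SV40/EM7-driven BleoR cassette with an SV40 poly(A) signal provides bleomycin/Zeocin resistance.

The payload is controlled by a CaMKIIα promoter of about 1.3 kb, commonly used to favour expression in excitatory neurons. The annotation shows a short N-terminal ADAM23 segment, then the pHluorin coding sequence, then the remainder of ADAM23. This suggests that the tag lies near the N terminus, plausibly just after the signal peptide, rather than at the extreme end of the protein. The annotation tool matched these segments to the human protein, whereas the catalogue entry gives the species as rat. Because pHluorin fluorescence is quenched in acidic compartments and brightens at neutral pH, the fusion can report ADAM23 exposure at the cell surface. The associated study concerns activity-driven synaptic translocation of LGI1.
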