Addgene plasmid #185539: CamKII-ADAM23-pHluorin
Purpose: Expresses ADAM23-pHluorin under the CamKII promoter
Depositing lab: Jaime de Juan-Sanz. Depositing organization: Institut du Cerveau et de la Moelle Epiniere, Hôpital Pitié Salpêtrière. Publication: Activity-driven synaptic translocation of LGI1 controls excitatory neurotransmission. Cuhadar U, Calzado-Reyes L, Pascual-Caro C, Aberra AS, Ritzau-Jost A, Aggarwal A, Ibata K, Podgorski K, Yuzaki M, Geis C, Hallerman S, Hoppa MB, de Juan-Sanz J. Cell Rep. 2024 May 28;43(5):114186. doi: 10.1016/j.celrep.2024.114186. Epub 2024 May 2. PubMed 38700985.
Backbone
  Vector backbone: CamKII
  Total vector size (bp): 12482
  Vector type: Mammalian Expression, Lentiviral
Growth in bacteria
  Bacterial resistance: Ampicillin, 100 μg/mL
  Growth temperature: 37°C
  Growth strain: NEB Stable
  Copy number: High Copy
Gene/Insert
  Gene/Insert name: ADAM23 (alt name: A disintegrin and metalloproteinase domain-containing protein 23)
  Species: R. norvegicus (rat)
  Entrez Gene: Adam23 (a.k.a. MDC3)
  Promoter: CamKII
  Tag / fusion protein: pHluorin (N terminal on insert)
  Cloning method: Restriction Enzyme; 5′ cloning site BamHI (not destroyed); 3′ cloning site EcoRI (not destroyed)
  Sequencing primers: 5′ agtattgtgtatataaggc
Terms and licenses: Academic/Nonprofit Terms; Industry Terms: Not Available to Industry
Depositor comments: Please visit https://www.biorxiv.org/content/10.1101/2022.07.03.498586v2 for bioRxiv preprint.
How to cite: CamKII-ADAM23-pHluorin was a gift from Jaime de Juan-Sanz (Addgene plasmid # 185539 ; http://n2t.net/addgene:185539 ; RRID:Addgene_185539)
